Addgene plasmid #112539: Adeno-miR-27b
Purpose: Adenovirus overexpression
Depositing lab: Shusheng Wang. Depositing organization: University of Texas Southwestern Medical Center. Publication: Regulation of angiogenesis and choroidal neovascularization by members of microRNA-23~27~24 clusters. Zhou Q, Gallagher R, Ufret-Vincenty R, Li X, Olson EN, Wang S. Proc Natl Acad Sci U S A. 2011 May 17;108(20):8287-92. doi: 10.1073/pnas.1105254108. Epub 2011 May 2. PubMed 21536891.
Backbone
  Vector backbone: pAdEasy
  Backbone manufacturer: Agilent
  Vector type: Adenoviral
Growth in bacteria
  Bacterial resistance: Kanamycin, 50 μg/mL
  Growth temperature: 37°C
  Growth strain: NEB Stable
  Copy number: Low Copy
Gene/Insert
  Gene/Insert name: miR-27b
  Species: H. sapiens (human)
  Insert size (bp): 291
  Entrez Gene: MIR27B (a.k.a. MIR-27b, MIRN27B, miRNA27B)
  Cloning method: Restriction Enzyme; 5′ cloning site Unknown (unknown if destroyed); 3′ cloning site Unknown (unknown if destroyed)
  Sequencing primers: 5′ n/a
Terms and licenses: Academic/Nonprofit Terms; Industry Terms: Not Available to Industry
Depositor comments: clone into pShuttle-CMV using KpnI/NotI first. There exists a deletion of "AGC" at positions 285-287 compared to the depositor sequence that the depositing lab confirms is not of concern for function.
How to cite: Adeno-miR-27b was a gift from Shusheng Wang (Addgene plasmid # 112539 ; http://n2t.net/addgene:112539 ; RRID:Addgene_112539)
