[The description below was written by a language model from this plasmid's Addgene catalogue record and pLannotate feature annotations shown in this document.]
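Description:
Adeno-miR-27b is a recombinant adenoviral genome plasmid of about 35.9 kb built on the pAdEasy system, intended for producing adenovirus that overexpresses human microRNA miR-27b. According to the depositor's comments, the 291 bp MIR27B fragment was first cloned into pShuttle-CMV using KpnI/NotI. The deposited plasmid is the full-length product carrying that cassette in the adenoviral backbone, which in the AdEasy system normally arises by homologous recombination in bacteria. The bacterial portion sits between the two Ad5 inverted terminal repeats. It includes a ColE1/pBR322-type origin with bom and rop (consistent with the recorded low copy number), an f1 origin, and a Tn5-derived NeoR/KanR gene that provides kanamycin selection. The annotated fragments of β-lactamase and the tetracycline efflux gene appear to be non-functional remnants of earlier vector construction.

The expression cassette lies next to the left ITR and the Ad5 Ψ packaging signal. It consists of the CMV immediate-early enhancer and promoter, the region annotated as mir-27, and an SV40 polyadenylation signal, so the miRNA precursor is transcribed as a Pol II transcript and processed by the host miRNA machinery. The rest of the plasmid encodes serotype 5 (with some serotype 2-matched) adenoviral functions: pTP, polymerase, DBP, IVa2, VA RNAs, E4 ORFs, and late structural proteins such as hexon, penton base, fiber, IIIa and IX. No E1 genes are annotated and only an E3 fragment is present. This fits a replication-defective vector, which would require an E1-complementing packaging cell line. A three-nucleotide deletion near the end of the insert relative to the depositor's sequence is reported as functionally unimportant. The associated publication concerns the miR-23~27~24 clusters in angiogenesis and choroidal neovascularization.
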