Features (pLannotate 1.2.2; 44 found; start..end, strand, type, name):
    245..1999    -  CDS            CAP3_ADE05: Experimental evidence at protein level: Swiss-Prot protein existence level 1. Structural component of the virion that acts as a cement protein on the capsid exterior and which mediates the interactions between the hexons, including the peripentonal hexons, and reaches all the way to the penton vertices. Two hexon linking proteins IIIa, one from each facet, stabilize the unique edge interface between a pair of facets. As the virus enters the host cell, hexon linking proteins IIIa are shed concomitant with virion acidification in the endosome. During virus assembly, seems to play a role in the s
   2023..3267    -  CDS            L1: PKG3_ADE05 - Experimental evidence at protein level: Swiss-Prot protein existence level 1. Involved in viral genome packaging through its interaction with packaging proteins 1 and 2. After proteolytic cleavage by adenovirus protease, L1 52/55k protein is removed from the capsid during viral maturation. From Human adenovirus C serotype 5 (HAdV-5) (Human adenovirus 5).
   3283..3440    -  ncRNA          VA: Accession: RF00102 - VA RNA
   3539..3695    -  ncRNA          VA: Accession: RF00102 - VA RNA
   3726..5729    +  CDS            PTP: TERM_ADE05 - Experimental evidence at protein level: Swiss-Prot protein existence level 1. Protein covalently bound to the viral DNA that acts as a primer for viral genomic replication by DNA strand displacement. Assembles on the viral origin of replication in an initiation complex with viral polymerase, DBP, host NFIA and host POU2F1/OCT1. During initiation, the polymerase covalently couples the first dCTP with Ser- 580 of pTP. The terminal protein stimulates the template activity over 20 fold compared to protein-free templates. Neo-synthesized viral genomes are linked to two preterminal prot
   5948..9115    +  CDS            POL: DPOL_ADE05 - Experimental evidence at protein level: Swiss-Prot protein existence level 1. Eukaryotic-type DNA polymerase involved in viral genomic replication. DNA synthesis is protein primed, and acts in a strand displacement replication. Assembles in complex with viral pTP, DBP, host NFIA and host POU2F1/OCT1 on viral origin of replication. The polymerase covalently transfers dCMP onto pTP, thereby initiating complementary strand synthesis. From Human adenovirus C serotype 5 (HAdV-5) (Human adenovirus 5).
   8971..10200   +  CDS            IVa2 (fragment): PKG1_ADEM1 - Protein inferred from homology: Swiss-Prot protein existence level 3. Component of the packaging machinery which encapsidates the viral DNA into preformed capsids and transcriptional activator of the viral major late promoter (MLP). Binds, along with packaging proteins 2 and 3, to the specific packaging sequence on the left end of viral genomic DNA and displays ATPase activity thereby providing the power stroke of the packaging machinery. The activity of packaging protein IVa2 is stimulated by protein 33K which acts as a terminase. May be the protein that pumps DNA into the capsid
  10287..10706   -  CDS            IX: CAP9_ADE05 - Experimental evidence at protein level: Swiss-Prot protein existence level 1. Structural component of the virion that acts as a cement protein on the capsid exterior and forms triskelion structures consisting of three molecules that stabilize three hexon trimers at the center of each icosahedral facet and fixes the peripentonal hexons. Dispensable for assembly. During virus entry, recruits the anterograde motor kinesin-1 to the capsid docked at the nuclear pore complex thereby subjecting the docked capsid to a pulling force. The resulting tension leads to capsid disruption, disper
  10800..10921   -  polyA_signal   SV40 poly(A) signal: SV40 polyadenylation signal
  10944..11028   -  CDS            large T antigen (fragment): large T antigen from SV40 (simian virus 40)
  11215..11297   -  ncRNA          mir-27: Accession: RF00644 - microRNA mir-27
  11414..11617   -  promoter       CMV promoter: human cytomegalovirus (CMV) immediate early promoter
  11618..11921   -  enhancer       CMV enhancer: human cytomegalovirus immediate early enhancer
  11979..12129   -  misc_signal    Ad5 Ψ: packaging signal for adenovirus serotype 5
  12217..12319   -  repeat_region  ITR: inverted terminal repeat of human adenovirus serotype 5 inverted
  12357..12715   +  rep_origin     f1 ori (sequence partly withheld): f1 bacteriophage origin of replication; arrow indicates direction of (+) strand synthesis
  12785..13579   -  CDS            NeoR/KanR: aminoglycoside phosphotransferase from Tn5; aph(3')-II (or nptII); confers resistance to neomycin, kanamycin, and G418 (Geneticin®)
  13611..13880   -  CDS            tnpA (fragment): TN5P_ECOLX - Also known as tnp. Experimental evidence at protein level: Swiss-Prot protein existence level 1. Mediates transposition of transposon Tn5 by a 'cut and paste' mechanism. First, the monomeric transposase binds the 19 bp inverted DNA repeats flanking the transposon. Then, dimerization of the DNA- bound transposase creates a synaptic DNA complex. After nicking of the first DNA strand, excision of the transposon proceeds through a series of intermediates. The transposase then mediates the insertion of the transposon at a new site by strand transfer. The activity of the wild- type tran
  13925..14239   +  CDS            bla(M) (fragment): β-lactamase lacking the signal sequence; bla(M); allows cytosolic expression of β-lactamase
  14411..14999   +  rep_origin     ori: high-copy-number ColE1/pMB1/pBR322/pUC origin of replication
  15185..15325   -  misc_feature   bom: basis of mobility region from pBR322
  15427..15618   -  CDS            rop: Rop protein, which maintains plasmids at low copy number; rop
  15635..16015   +  CDS            YPB1_ECOLX: Protein predicted: Swiss-Prot protein existence level 4. From Escherichia coli.
  16257..16881   -  CDS            TcR (fragment): tetracycline efflux protein; tet; confers resistance to tetracycline
  16909..17011   +  repeat_region  ITR: inverted terminal repeat of human adenovirus serotype 5 inverted
  17321..17704   +  CDS            E4RF1_ADE02: Experimental evidence at protein level: Swiss-Prot protein existence level 1. May modulate tight-junctions functions of infected cells through interactions with PDZ proteins. E4 ORF1 has ben show for Adenovirus 9 to interact with protein involved in tight junction regulation. May play a role in mTOR activation by activating PI3- kinase, thus overriding cellular checkpoint for translation. From Human adenovirus C serotype 2 (HAdV-2) (Human adenovirus 2).
  17755..18144   +  CDS            E4RF2_ADE02: Protein predicted: Swiss-Prot protein existence level 4. From Human adenovirus C serotype 2 (HAdV-2) (Human adenovirus 2).
  18144..18491   +  CDS            E411_ADE05: Experimental evidence at protein level: Swiss-Prot protein existence level 1. From Human adenovirus C serotype 5 (HAdV-5) (Human adenovirus 5).
  18770..19651   +  CDS            E434_ADE02: Experimental evidence at protein level: Swiss-Prot protein existence level 1. Plays a major role to prevent cellular inhibition of viral genome replication by nuclear bodies. Assembles an SCF-like E3 ubiquitin ligase complex based on the cellular proteins ELOB, ELOC, CUL5 and RBX1, in cooperation with viral E1B-55K. This viral RING-type ligase ubiquitinates cellular substrates prior to proteasomal degradation: p53/TP53, LIG4, MRE11-RAD50-NBS1 (MRN) complex, ITGA3, DAXX and BLM. From Human adenovirus C serotype 2 (HAdV-2) (Human adenovirus 2).
  19853..19930   +  CDS            E417_ADE03: Protein predicted: Swiss-Prot protein existence level 4. From Human adenovirus B serotype 3 (HAdV-3) (Human adenovirus 3).
  20063..21805   -  CDS            SPIKE_ADE05: Experimental evidence at protein level: Swiss-Prot protein existence level 1. Forms spikes that protrude from each vertex of the icosahedral capsid. Interacts with host coxsackievirus and adenovirus receptor CXADR located at the cell tight junctions to provide virion initial attachment to target cell. The fiber protein binds to CXADR with a higher affinity than CXADR binds to itself, thereby blocking the cell-cell adhesion function of CXADR dimers and leading to local disruption of the tight junction. Fiber protein present on neo- synthesized particles may thus disrupt the junctional integrity
  21816..21980   +  CDS            UXP_ADE05 (fragment): Experimental evidence at transcript level: Swiss-Prot protein existence level 2. Might play a role in viral replication since it is associated with viral replication centers. Seems to have an effect on DBP localization. From Human adenovirus C serotype 5 (HAdV-5) (Human adenovirus 5).
  22078..22356   -  CDS            E312_ADE02 (fragment): Experimental evidence at protein level: Swiss-Prot protein existence level 1. From Human adenovirus C serotype 2 (HAdV-2) (Human adenovirus 2).
  22360..23040   -  CDS            L4: CAP8_ADE02 - Experimental evidence at protein level: Swiss-Prot protein existence level 1. [Hexon-linking protein-C]: Structural component of the virion that acts as a cement protein on the capsid interior and which glue the peripentonal hexons and group-of-nine hexons together. From Human adenovirus C serotype 2 (HAdV-2) (Human adenovirus 2).
  23131..23514   -  CDS            SF33K_ADE02 (fragment): Experimental evidence at protein level: Swiss-Prot protein existence level 1. Probably functions as the small terminase that is part of the molecular motor that translocates genomic DNA in empty capsid during DNA packaging. This motor is located at a unique vertex and comprises at least the IVa2 ATPase, the small terminase 33K and probably a portal. Forms a ring-like structure of about 17 nm in which genomic DNA is translocated into the capsid. Stimulates IVa2 ATPase activity in the presence of the viral genome. Once the DNA is packaged, the terminase detaches: the 33K protein is present in th
  23727..26147   -  CDS            L4: SHUT_ADE05 - Experimental evidence at protein level: Swiss-Prot protein existence level 1. Protein that inhibits host translation while promoting late viral translation by ribosome shunting. Blocks host cap-dependent translation by binding to eIF4G, displacing MKNK1 from cap initiation complexes and preventing EIF4E phosphorylation. Binds to the tripartite leader sequence of viral late mRNAs and recruits host eIF4G, PABPC1/poly-A binding protein and 40S ribosomes subunits on viral mRNAs, allowing ribosome shunting and efficient translation of late viral mRNAs even though conventional translati
  26176..27762   +  CDS            DBP: DNB2_ADE05 - Experimental evidence at protein level: Swiss-Prot protein existence level 1. Plays a role in the elongation phase of viral strand displacement replication by unwinding the template in an ATP- independent fashion, employing its capacity to form multimers. Also enhances the rate of initiation. Released from template upon second strand synthesis. Assembles in complex with viral pTP, viral pol, host NFIA and host POU2F1/OCT1 on viral origin of replication. Covers the whole ssDNA genome during synthesis. The complementary strand synthesis induces its relese from DNA template. May inhi
  27864..28475   -  CDS            L3: PRO_ADE05 - Experimental evidence at transcript level: Swiss-Prot protein existence level 2. Cleaves viral precursor proteins (pTP, pIIIa, pVI, pVII, pVIII, and pX) inside newly assembled particles giving rise to mature virions. Protease complexed to its cofactor slides along the viral DNA to specifically locate and cleave the viral precursors. Mature virions have a weakened organization compared to the unmature virions, thereby facilitating subsequent uncoating. Without maturation, the particle lacks infectivity and is unable to uncoat. Late in adenovirus infection, in the cytoplasm, may part
  28511..31366   -  CDS            L3 (sequence partly withheld): CAPSH_ADE05 - Experimental evidence at protein level: Swiss-Prot protein existence level 1. Major capsid protein that self-associates to form 240 hexon trimers, each in the shape of a hexagon, building most of the pseudo T=25 capsid. Assembled into trimeric units with the help of the chaperone shutoff protein. Transported by pre-protein VI to the nucleus where it associates with other structural proteins to form an empty capsid. Might be involved, through its interaction with host dyneins, in the intracellular microtubule-dependent transport of incoming viral capsid to the nucleus. From Human
  31455..32204   -  CDS            L3: CAP6_ADE05 - Experimental evidence at protein level: Swiss-Prot protein existence level 1. [Protease cofactor]: Cofactor that activates the viral protease. Binds to viral protease in a 1:1 ratio. From Human adenovirus C serotype 5 (HAdV-5) (Human adenovirus 5).
  32290..32529   -  CDS            COR10_ADE02: Experimental evidence at protein level: Swiss-Prot protein existence level 1. [Pre-core protein X]: Interacts with the viral DNA and aids in tightly condensing it within the capsid. Cleavage of pre-core protein X may serve to partially relax this structure within the mature virion prior to its entry into the nucleus. From Human adenovirus C serotype 2 (HAdV-2) (Human adenovirus 2).
  32560..33663   -  CDS            L2: CORE5_ADE05 - Experimental evidence at protein level: Swiss-Prot protein existence level 1. Associates loosely with the viral DNA to form an outer shell around the nucleoprotein-DNA complex and links it with the capsid by binding the endosome lysis protein. Dissociates from the viral genome during entry. Might be involved in nuclear capsid assembly of the viral particles through its association with NPM1/nucleophosmin. From Human adenovirus C serotype 5 (HAdV-5) (Human adenovirus 5).
  33736..34329   -  CDS            L2: NP_ADE02 - Experimental evidence at protein level: Swiss-Prot protein existence level 1. Plays a role in the inhibition of host immune response within the nucleus. Interacts with cellular nucleosomes and immobilizes the host immune danger signal HMGB1 on chromatin. In turn, prevents HMGB1 release out of the cell and thus decreases inflammation. Plays also a role in the wrapping and condensation of the viral DNA. May also promote viral genome import into the nucleus. From Human adenovirus C serotype 2 (HAdV-2) (Human adenovirus 2).
  34339..161     -  CDS            L2 (across the origin): CAPSP_ADE05 - Experimental evidence at protein level: Swiss-Prot protein existence level 1. Major capsid protein that self-associates to form penton base pentamers, each in the shape of a pentagon, situated at the 12 vertices of the pseudo T=25 capsid. Involved in virus secondary attachment to host cell after initial attachment by the fiber protein. Binds host integrin heterodimer ITGAV-ITGB5 (alphaV-beta5) thereby triggering clathrin-mediated endocytosis of virions. Mediates initial virus attachment to CXADR-negative cells. Binding to integrins ITGAV-ITGB5 also seems to induce macropinocytosi
>Addgene plasmid #112539 | Adeno-miR-27b | addgene full sequence | sequence record 217184 | Addgene NGS Result
CTGTTTCTCCCCCCGGTAGGCCGCAGGTACCGCGGAGGCACAAACGGCGGGTCCAGGGGAGCATCGAAGG
GAGAACCCAGCGCCGCCGCCACTGGCGCCGCGCTCACCACACTCTCGTAGGAGGGAGGAGGACCTTCCTC
ATACATCGCCGCGCGCCGCATACTAAGGGGAATACAAGAAAACCAACGCTCGGTGCCATGGCCTTGGTGA
GTTTTTTATTTTGCATCATGCTTTTTTTTTTTTAAAACATTCTCCCCAGCCTGGGGCGAAGGTGCGCAAA
CGGGTTGCCACTCCCTCCCAAATCCAGGACGCTGCTGTCGTCTGCCGAGTCATCGTCCTCCCACACCAGA
CCCCGCTGACGGTCGTGCCTTTGACGACGGGTGGGCGGGCGCGGGCCTGGCACGTCCCTGTGCTCCTGCG
CGTACGTCTTCCATCTACTCATCTTGTCCACTAGGCTCTCTATCCCGTTGTTGGGAAATGCCGGAGGCAG
GTTTTTTTCGCGCTGCGGCTGCAGCAGCGAGTTGTTTAGGTACTCCTCCTCGCCCAGCAGGCGCGGGCGG
GTGGTGCGAGTGCTGGTAAGAGACCCTATCAAGCTTGGAAATGGGCTACTAGCATCTGACCGCGGGGCCG
CAGCGCCTAGATCGGACAAGCTGCTTGGCCTGCGGAAGCTTTCCTTTCGCAGCGCCGCCTCTGCCTGCTC
GCGCTGTTGCAACTCTAGCAGGGTCTGCGGTTGCGGGGAAAACACGCTGTCGTCTATGTCGTCCCAGAGG
AATCCATCGTTACCCTCGGGCACCTCGAATCCCCCGGTGTAGAAACCAGGGGGCGGTAGCCAGTGCGGGT
TCAAGATGGCATTGGTGAAATACTCGGGGTTCACGGCGGCCGCGCGATGCAAGTAGTCCATTAGGCGGTT
GATAAACGGCCGGTTTGAGGCATACATGCCCGGTTCCATGTTGCGCGCGGTCATGTCCAGCGCCACGCTG
GGCGTTACCCCGTCGCGCATCAGGTTAAGGCTCACGCTCTGCTGCACGTAGCGCAAAATGCGCTCCTCCT
CGCTGTTTAAACTGTGCAACGAGGGGATCTTCTGCCGCCGGTTGGTCAGCAGGTAGTTTAGGGTTGCCTC
CAGGCTGCCCGTGTCCTCCTGCCCCAGCGCGCGGCTGACACTTGTAATCTCCTGGAAAGTATGCTCGTCC
ACATGCGCCTGACCTATGGCCTCGCGGTACAGTGTCAGCAAGTGACCTAGGTATGTGTCCCGGGACACGC
TGCCACTGTCCGTGAAGGGCGCTATTAGCAGCAGCAACAGGCGCGAGTTGGGCGTCAGCAAGCTAGACAC
GGTCGCGCGGTCGCCTGTGGGAGCCCGCACCCCCCACAGCCCCTGCAAGTTTTTGAAAGCCTGGCTCAGG
TTTACGGTCTGCAGGCCTTGTCTACTGGTCTGGAAAAAATAGTCTGGCCCAGACTGGTACACCTCACTTT
GCGGTGTCTCAGTCACCATTAGCCGCAGTGCGCTCACAAAGTTGGTGTAGTCCTCCTGTCCCCGCGGCAC
GTTGGCGGGCTGTGTACTCAGGAAGGCGTTTAGTGCAACCATGGAGCCCAGGTTGCCCTGCTGCTGCGCG
CGCTCACGCTGCGCCACGGCCTCGCGCACATCCCCCACCAGCCGGTCCAGGTTGGTCTGCACGTTGCCGC
TGTTGTAACGAGCCACGCGCTGAAGCAGCGCGTCGTAGACCAGGCCGGCCTCGTCGGGCCGGATGGCCCT
GTTTTCGGCCAGCGCGTTTACGATCGCCAGCACCTTCTCGTGCGTGGGGTTTGCGCGCGCCGGGACCACC
GCTTCCAGAATTGCGGAGAGCCGGTTGGCCTGCGGCTGCTGCCGGAACGCGTCAGGATTGCGCGCAGTCA
GCGACATGATGCGGTCCATGACCTGGCGCCAGTCGTCCGTGGAGTTAAGGCCGGACGGCTGGCTCTGCAG
CGCCGCCCGCACCGCCGGGTCCGTTGCGTCTTGCATCATCTGATCAGAAACATCACCGCTTAGTACTCGC
CGTCCTCTGGCTCGTACTCATCGTCCTCGTCATATTCCTCCACGCCGCCGACGTTGCCAGCGCGCGCGGG
TGCCACCGCCAGCCCAGGTCCGGCCCCAGCTGCCTCCAGGGCGCGTCGGCTTGGGGCCCAGCGCAGGTCA
GCGCCCGCGTCAAAGTAGGACTCGGCCTCTCTATCGCCGCTGCCCGTGCCAGCCAGGGCCCTTTGCAGGC
TGTGCATCAGCTCGCGGTCGCTGAGCTCGCGCCGCCGGCTCACGCTCACGGCCTTGTGGATGCGCTCGTT
GCGATAAACGCCCAGGTCGTCGCTCAAGGTAAGCACCTTCAGCGCCATGCGCATGTAGAACCCCTCGATC
TTTACCTCCTTGTCTATGGGAACGTAAGGGGTATGGTATATCTTGCGGGCGTAAAACTTGCCCAGGCTAA
GCATGGAATAGTTGATGGCGGCCACCTTGTCAGCCAGGCTCAAGCTGCGCTCCTGCACCACTATGCTCTG
CAGGATGTTTATCAAATCGAGCAGCCAGCGGCCCTCGGGCTCTACTATGTTTAGCAGCGCATCCCTGAAT
GCCTCGTTGTCCCTGCTGTGCTGCACTATAAGGAACAGCTGCGCCATGAGCGGCTTGCTATTTGGGTTTT
GCTCCAGCGCGCTTACAAAGTCCCACAGATGCATCAGTCCTATAGCCACCTCCTCGCGCGCCACAAGCGT
ACGCACGTGGTTGTTAAAGCTTTTTTGAAAGTTAATCTCCTGGTTCACCGTCTGCTCGTATGCGGTTACC
AGGTCGGCGGCCGCCACGTGTGCGCGCGCGGGACTAATCCCGGTTCGCGCGTCGGGCTCAAAGTCCTCCT
CGCGCAGCAACCGCTCGCGATTCAGGCCATGCCGCAGCTCGCGCCCTGCGTGGAACTTTCGATCCCGCAT
CTCCTCGGGCTCCTCTCCCTCGCGGTCGCGAAACAGGTTCTGCCGCGGCACGTACGCCTCACGCGTATCA
CGCTTCAGCTGCACCCTTGGGTGCCGCTCAGGAGAGGGCGCTCCTAGCCGCGCCAGGCCCTCGCCCTCCT
CCAAGTCCAGGTAGTGCCGGGCCCGGCGCCGCGGGGGTTCGTAATCACCATCTGCTGCCGCGTCAACCGC
GGATGTCGCCCCTCCTGACGCGGTAGGAGGAGGGGAGGGTGCCCTGCATGTCTGCCGCTGCTCTTGCTCT
TGCCGCTGCTGAGGAGGGGGGCGCATCTGCCGCAGCACCGGATGCATCTGGGAAAAGCAAAAAAGGGGCT
CGTCCCTGTTTCCGGAGGAATTTGCAAGCGGGGTCTTGCATGACGGGGAGGCAAACCCCCGTTCGCCGCA
GTCCGGCCGGTCCGAGACTCGAACCGGGGGTCCCGCGACTCAACCCTTGGAAAATAACCCTCCGGCTACA
GGGAGCGAGCCACTTAATGCTTTCGCTTTCCAGCCTAACCGCTTACGCTGCGCGCGGCCAGTGGCCAAAA
AAGCTAGCGCAGCAGCCGCCGCGCCTGGAAGGAAGCCAAAAGGAGCACTCCCCCGTTGTCTGACGTCGCA
CACCTGGGTTCGACACGCGGGCGGTAACCGCATGGATCACGGCGGACGGCCGGATACGGGGCTCGAACCC
CGGTCGTCCGCCATGATACCCTTGCGAATTTATCCACCAGACCACGGAAGAGTGCCCGCTTACAGGCTCT
CCTTTTGCACGCTAGAGCGTCAACGATTGCGCGCGCCTGACCGGCCAGAGCGTCCCGACCATGGAGCACT
TTTTGCCGCTGCGCAACATCTGGAACCGCGTCCGCGACTTTCCGCGCGCCTCCACCACCGCCGCCGGCAT
CACCTGGATGTCCAGGTACATCTACGGATATCATCGCCTTATGTTGGAAGATCTCGCCCCCGGAGCCCCG
GCCACCCTACGCTGGCCCCTCTACCGCCAGCCGCCGCCGCACTTTTTGGTGGGATACCAGTACCTGGTGC
GGACTTGCAACGACTACGTATTTGACTCGAGGGCTTACTCGCGTCTCAGGTACACCGAGCTCTCGCAGCC
GGGTCACCAGACCGTTAACTGGTCCGTTATGGCCAACTGCACTTACACCATCAACACGGGCGCATACCAC
CGCTTTGTGGACATGGATGACTTCCAGTCTACCCTCACGCAGGTGCAGCAGGCCATATTAGCCGAGCGCG
TTGTCGCCGACCTAGCCCTGCTTCAGCCGATGAGGGGCTTCGGGGTCACACGCATGGGAGGAAGAGGGCG
CCACCTACGGCCAAACTCCGCCGCCGCCGCAGCGATAGATGCAAGAGATGCAGGACAAGAGGAAGGAGAA
GAAGAAGTGCCGGTAGAAAGGCTCATGCAAGACTACTACAAAGACCTGCGCCGATGTCAAAACGAAGCCT
GGGGCATGGCCGACCGCCTGCGCATTCAGCAGGCCGGACCCAAGGACATGGTGCTTCTGTCGACCATCCG
CCGTCTCAAGACCGCCTACTTTAATTACATCATCAGCAGCACCTCCGCCAGAAACAACCCCGACCGCCGC
CCGCTGCCGCCCGCCACGGTGCTCAGCCTACCTTGCGACTGTGACTGGTTAGACGCCTTTCTCGAGAGGT
TTTCCGATCCGGTCGATGCGGACTCGCTCAGGTCCCTCGGCGGCGGAGTACCTACACAACAATTGTTGAG
ATGCATCGTTAGCGCCGTATCCCTGCCGCATGGCAGCCCCCCGCCAACCCATAACCGGGACATGACGGGC
GGCGTCTTCCAACTGCGCCCCCGCGAGAACGGCCGCGCCGTCACCGAGACCATGCGCCGTCGCCGCGGGG
AGATGATCGAGCGCTTTGTCGACCGCCTCCCGGTGCGCCGTCGTCGCCGCCGTGTCCCCCCTCCCCCACC
GCCGCCAGAAGAAGAAGAAGGGGAGGCCCTTATGGAAGAGGAGATTGAAGAAGAAGAAGAGGCCCCTGTA
GCCTTTGAGCGCGAGGTGCGCGACACTGTCGCCGAGCTCATCCGTCTTCTGGAGGAGGAGTTAACCGTGT
CGGCGCGCAACTCCCAGTTTTTCAACTTCGCCGTGGACTTCTACGAGGCCATGGAGCGCCTTGAGGCCTT
GGGGGATATCAACGAATCCACGTTGCGACGCTGGGTTATGTACTTCTTCGTGGCAGAACACACCGCCACC
ACCCTCAACTACCTCTTTCAGCGCCTGCGAAACTACGCCGTCTTCGCCCGGCACGTGGAGCTCAATCTCG
CGCAGGTGGTCATGCGCGCCCGCGATGCCGAAGGGGGCGTGGTCTACAGCCGCGTCTGGAACGAGGGAGG
CCTCAACGCCTTCTCGCAGCTCATGGCCCGCATTTCCAACGACCTCGCCGCCACCGTGGAGCGAGCCGGA
CGCGGAGATCTCCAGGAGGAAGAGATCGAGCAGTTCATGGCCGAGATCGCCTATCAAGACAACTCAGGAG
ACGTGCAGGAGATTTTGCGCCAGGCCGCCGTCAACGACACCGAAATTGATTCTGTCGAACTCTCTTTCAG
GTTCAAGCTCACCGGGCCCGTCGTCTTCACGCAGAGGCGCCAGATTCAGGAGATCAACCGCCGCGTCGTC
GCGTTCGCCAGCAACCTACGCGCGCAGCACCAGCTCCTGCCCGCGCGCGGCGCCGACGTGCCCCTGCCCC
CTCTCCCGGCGGGTCCGGAGCCCCCCCTACCTCCGGGGGCTCGCCCGCGTCACCGCTTTTAGATGCATCA
TCCAAGGACACCCCCGCGGCCCACCGCCCGCCGCGCGGTACCGTAGTCGCGCCGCGGGGATGCGGCCTCT
TGCAAGCCATCGACGCCGCCACCAACCAGCCCCTGGAAATTAGGTATCACCTGGATCTAGCCCGCGCCCT
GACCCGTCTATGCGAGGTAAACCTGCAGGAGCTCCCGCCTGACCTGACGCCGCGGGAGCTCCAGACCATG
GACAGCTCCCATCTGCGCGATGTTGTCATCAAGCTCCGACCGCCGCGCGCGGACATCTGGACTTTGGGCT
CGCGCGGCGTGGTGGTCCGATCCACCGTAACTCCCCTCGAGCAGCCAGACGGTCAAGGACAAGCAGCCGA
AGTAGAAGACCACCAGCCAAACCCGCCAGGCGAGGGGCTCAAATTCCCACTCTGCTTCCTTGTGCGCGGT
CGTCAGGTCAACCTCGTGCAGGATGTACAGCCCGTGCACCGCTGCCAGTACTGCGCACGTTTTTACAAAA
GCCAGCACGAGTGTTCGGCCCGTCGCAGGGACTTCTACTTTCACCACATCAATAGCCACTCCTCCAATTG
GTGGCGGGAGATCCAGTTCTTCCCGATCGGCTCGCATCCTCGCACCGAGCGTCTCTTTGTCACCTACGAT
GTAGAGACCTATACTTGGATGGGGGCCTTTGGGAAGCAGCTCGTGCCCTTCATGCTGGTCATGAAGTTCG
GCGGAGATGAGCCTCTAGTGACTGCCGCGCGAGACCTAGCCGCGAACCTTGGATGGGACCGCTGGGAACA
AGACCCGCTTACCTTCTACTGCATCACCCCAGAAAAAATGGCCATAGGTCGCCAGTTTAGGACCTTTCGC
GACCACCTGCAAATGCTAATGGCCCGTGACCTGTGGAGCTCATTCGTCGCTTCCAACCCTCATCTTGCAG
ACTGGGCCCTTTCAGAGCACGGGCTCAGCTCCCCTGAAGAGCTCACCTACGAGGAACTTAAAAAATTGCC
TTCCATCAAGGGCATCCCGCGCTTCTTGGAACTTTACATTGTGGGCCACAACATCAACGGCTTTGACGAG
ATCGTGCTCGCCGCCCAGGTAATTAACAACCGTTCCGAGGTGCCGGGACCCTTCCGCATCACACGCAACT
TTATGCCTCGCGCGGGAAAGATACTCTTCAACGATGTCACCTTCGCCCTGCCAAATCCGCGTTCCAAAAA
GCGCACGGACTTTTTGCTCTGGGAGCAGGGCGGATGCGACGACACTGACTTCAAATACCAGTACCTCAAA
GTCATGGTCAGGGACACCTTTGCGCTCACCCACACCTCGCTCCGGAAGGCCGCGCAGGCATACGCGCTAC
CCGTAGAAAAGGGATGCTGCGCCTACCAGGCCGTCAACCAGTTCTACATGCTAGGCTCTTACCGTTCGGA
GGCCGACGGGTTTCCGATCCAAGAGTACTGGAAAGACCGCGAAGAGTTTGTCCTCAACCGCGAGCTGTGG
AAAAAAAAGGGACAGGATAAGTATGACATCATCAAGGAAACCCTGGACTACTGCGCCCTAGACGTGCAGG
TCACCGCCGAGCTGGTCAACAAGCTGCGCGACTCCTACGCCTCCTTCGTGCGTGACGCGGTAGGTCTCAC
AGACGCCAGCTTCAACGTCTTCCAGCGTCCAACCATATCATCCAACTCACATGCCATCTTCAGGCAGATA
GTCTTCCGAGCAGAGCAGCCCGCCCGTAGCAACCTCGGTCCCGACCTCCTCGCTCCCTCGCACGAACTAT
ACGATTACGTGCGCGCCAGCATCCGCGGTGGAAGATGCTACCCTACATATCTTGGAATACTCAGAGAGCC
CCTCTACGTTTACGACATTTGCGGCATGTACGCCTCCGCGCTCACCCACCCCATGCCATGGGGTCCCCCA
CTCAACCCATACGAGCGCGCGCTTGCCGCCCGCGCATGGCAGCAGGCGCTAGACTTGCAAGGATGCAAGA
TAGACTACTTCGACGCGCGCCTGCTGCCCGGGGTCTTTACCGTGGACGCAGACCCCCCGGACGAGACGCA
GCTAGACCCCCTACCGCCATTCTGCTCGCGCAAGGGCGGCCGCCTCTGCTGGACCAACGAGCGCCTACGC
GGAGAGGTAGCCACCAGCGTTGACCTTGTCACCCTGCACAACCGCGGTTGGCGCGTGCACCTGGTGCCCG
ACGAGCGCACCACCGTCTTTCCCGAATGGCGGTGCGTTGCGCGCGAATACGTGCAGCTAAACATCGCGGC
CAAGGAGCGCGCCGATCGCGACAAAAACCAAACCCTGCGCTCCATCGCCAAGTTGCTGTCCAACGCCCTC
TACGGGTCGTTTGCCACCAAGCTTGACAACAAAAAGATTGTCTTTTCTGACCAGATGGATGCGGCCACCC
TCAAAGGCATCACCGCGGGCCAGGTGAATATCAAATCCTCCTCGTTTTTGGAAACTGACAATCTTAGCGC
AGAAGTCATGCCCGCTTTTCAGAGGGAGTACTCACCCCAACAGCTGGCCCTCGCAGACAGCGATGCGGAA
GAGAGTGAGGACGAACGCGCCCCCACCCCCTTTTATAGCCCCCCTTCAGGAACACCCGGTCACGTGGCCT
ACACCTACAAACCAATCACCTTCCTTGATGCCGAAGAGGGCGACATGTGTCTTCACACCCTGGAGCGAGT
GGACCCCCTAGTGGACAACGACCGCTACCCCTCCCACTTAGCCTCCTTCGTGCTGGCCTGGACGCGAGCC
TTTGTCTCAGAGTGGTCCGAGTTTCTATACGAGGAGGACCGCGGAACACCGCTCGAGGACAGGCCTCTCA
AGTCTGTATACGGGGACACGGACAGCCTTTTCGTCACCGAGCGTGGACACCGGCTCATGGAAACCAGAGG
TAAGAAACGCATCAAAAAGCATGGGGGAAACCTGGTTTTTGACCCCGAACGGCCAGAGCTCACCTGGCTC
GTGGAATGCGAGACCGTCTGCGGGGCCTGCGGCGCGGATGCCTACTCCCCGGAATCGGTATTTCTCGCGC
CCAAGCTCTACGCCCTCAAAAGTCTGCACTGCCCCTCGTGCGGCGCCTCCTCCAAGGGCAAGCTGCGCGC
CAAGGGCCACGCCGCGGAGGGGCTGGACTATGACACCATGGTCAAATGCTACCTGGCCGACGCGCAGGGC
GAAGACCGGCAGCGCTTCAGCACCAGCAGGACCAGCCTCAAGCGCACCCTGGCCAGCGCGCAGCCCGGAG
CGCACCCCTTCACCGTGACCCAGACTACGCTGACGAGGACCCTGCGCCCGTGGAAAGACATGACCCTGGC
CCGTCTGGACGAGCACCGACTACTGCCGTACAGCGAAAGCCGCCCCAACCCGCGAAACGAGGAGATATGC
TGGATCGAGATGCCGTAGAGCAGGTGACCGAGCTGTGGGACCGCCTGGAACTGCTTGGTCAAACGCTCAA
AAGCATGCCTACGGCGGACGGTCTCAAACCGTTGAAAAACTTTGCTTCCTTGCAAGAACTGCTATCGCTG
GGCGGCGAGCGCCTTCTGGCGGATTTGGTCAGGGAAAACATGCGAGTCAGGGACATGCTTAACGAAGTGG
CCCCCCTGCTCAGGGATGACGGCAGCTGCAGCTCTCTTAACTACCAGTTGCAGCCGGTAATAGGTGTGAT
TTACGGGCCCACCGGCTGCGGTAAGTCGCAGCTGCTCAGGAACCTGCTTTCTTCCCAGCTGATCTCCCCT
ACCCCGGAAACCGTTTTCTTCATCGCCCCGCAGGTAGACATGATCCCCCCATCTGAACTCAAAGCGTGGG
AAATGCAAATCTGTGAGGGTAACTACGCCCCTGGGCCGGATGGAACCATTATACCGCAGTCTGGCACCCT
CCGCCCGCGCTTTGTAAAAATGGCCTATGACGATCTCATCCTGGAACACAACTATGACGTTAGTGATCCC
AGAAATATCTTCGCCCAGGCCGCCGCCCGTGGGCCCATTGCCATCATTATGGACGAATGCATGGAAAATC
TTGGAGGTCACAAGGGCGTCTCCAAGTTCTTCCACGCATTTCCTTCTAAGCTACATGACAAATTTCCCAA
GTGCACCGGATACACTGTGCTGGTGGTTCTGCACAACATGAATCCCCGGAGGGATATGGCTGGGAACATA
GCCAACCTAAAAATACAGTCCAAGATGCATCTCATATCCCCACGTATGCACCCATCCCAGCTTAACCGCT
TTGTAAACACTTACACCAAGGGCCTGCCCCTGGCAATCAGCTTGCTACTGAAAGACATTTTTAGGCACCA
CGCCCAGCGCTCCTGCTACGACTGGATCATCTACAACACCACCCCGCAGCATGAAGCTCTGCAGTGGTGC
TACCTCCACCCCAGAGACGGGCTTATGCCCATGTATCTGAACATCCAGAGTCACCTTTACCACGTCCTGG
AAAAAATACACAGGACCCTCAACGACCGAGACCGCTGGTCCCGGGCCTACCGCGCGCGCAAAACCCCTAA
ATAAAGACAGCAAGACACTTGCTTGATCCAAATCCAAACAGAGTCTGGTTTTTTATTTATGTTTTAAACC
GCATTGGGAGGGGAGGAAGCCTTCAGGGCAGAAACCTGCTGGCGCAGATCCAACAGCTGCTGAGAAACGA
CATTAAGTTCCCGGGTCAAAGAATCCAATTGTGCCAAAAGAGCCGTCAACTTGTCATCGCGGGCGGATGA
ACGGGAAGCTGCACTGCTTGCAAGCGGGCTCAGGAAAGCAAAGTCAGTCACAATCCCGCGGGCGGTGGCT
GCAGCGGCTGAAGCGGCGGCGGAGGCTGCAGTCTCCAACGGCGTTCCAGACACGGTCTCGTAGGTCAAGG
TAGTAGAGTTTGCGGGCAGGACGGGGCGACCATCAATGCTGGAGCCCATCACATTCTGACGCACCCCGGC
CCATGGGGGCATGCGCGTTGTCAAATATGAGCTCACAATGCTTCCATCAAACGAGTTGGTGCTCATGGCG
GCGGCGGCTGCTGCAAAACAGATACAAAACTACATAAGACCCCCACCTTATATATTCTTTCCCACCCTTA
ACCACGCCCAGATCCGCGTTAAGATACATTGATGAGTTTGGACAAACCACAACTAGAATGCAGTGAAAAA
AATGCTTTATTTGTGAAATTTGTGATGCTATTGCTTTATTTGTAACCATTATAAGCTGCAATAAACAAGT
TAACAACAACAATTGCATTCATTTTATGTTTCAGGTTCAGGGGGAGGTGTGGGAGGTTTTTTAAAGCAAG
TAAAACCTCTACAAATGTGGTATGGCTGATTATGATCAGTTATCTAGATCCGGTGGATCGGATATCTTAT
CTAGAAGCTTAGGCTCGAGCGGCCGCTTGGGGTCAAGTGGTCTCTCATCCTCCAGGATCGCGCTCCGCAC
CCAAGCTGACTGTGCAGCGGCCGGCCCGTCAGCAACGGCCTCTGCCCCAGCGGCTCCAACTTAACTGTCC
CCATCTCACCTTCTCTTCAGGTGCAGAACTTAGCCACTGTGAACAAAGCGGAAACCAATCACTGTTCACC
AATCAGCTAAGCTCTGCACCTTGTTAGAGAGGTCATCGCTGGGCATAAATAAAGGGACGGTGACCGGTGA
GCATCTTCCTCAGCTGGTGGCTTCTTTTGTTTCCGGTACCAGATCTCTAGCGGATCTGACGGTTCACTAA
ACCAGCTCTGCTTATATAGACCTCCCACCGTACACGCCTACCGCCCATTTGCGTCAATGGGGCGGAGTTG
TTACGACATTTTGGAAAGTCCCGTTGATTTTGGTGCCAAAACAAACTCCCATTGACGTCAATGGGGTGGA
GACTTGGAAATCCCCGTGAGTCAAACCGCTATCCACGCCCATTGATGTACTGCCAAAACCGCATCACCAT
GGTAATAGCGATGACTAATACGTAGATGTACTGCCAAGTAGGAAAGTCCCATAAGGTCATGTACTGGGCA
TAATGCCAGGCGGGCCATTTACCGTCATTGACGTCAATAGGGGGCGTACTTGGCATATGATACACTTGAT
GTACTGCCAAGTGGGCAGTTTACCGTAAATACTCCACCCATTGACGTCAATGGAAAGTCCCTATTGGCGT
TACTATGGGAACATACGTCATTATTGACGTCAATGGGCGGGGGTCGTTGGGCGGTCAGCCAGGCGGGCCA
TTTACCGTAAGTTATGTAACGCGGAACTCCATATATGGGCTATGAACTAATGACCCCGTAATTGATTACT
ATTACAGTATTACGCGCTATGAGTAACACAAAATTATTCAGATTTCACTTCCTCTTATTCAGTTTTCCCG
CGAAAATGGCCAAATCTTACTCGGTTACGCCCAAATTTACTACAACATCCGCCTAAAACCGCGCGAAAAT
TGTCACTTCCTGTGTACACCGGCGCACACCAAAAACGTCACTTTTGCCACATCCGTCGCTTACATGTGTT
CCGCCACACTTGCAACATCACACTTCCGCCACACTACTACGTCACCCGCCCCGTTCCCACGCCCCGCGCC
ACGTCACAAACTCCACCCCCTCATTATCATATTGGCTTCAATCCAAAATAAGGTATATTATTGATGATGT
TAATTAAGAATTAATTCGATCCTGAATGGCGAATGG
[124 nt withheld, positions 12357-12480]
C
[91 nt withheld, positions 12482-12572]
A
[49 nt withheld, positions 12574-12622]
CCTTTGACGTTGGAGTCCACGTTCTTT
[37 nt withheld, positions 12650-12686]
ACCCTATCTCGGTCTATTCTTTTGATTTATAAGGGATTTTGCCGATTTCGGCCTATTGGTTAAAAAATGA
GCTGATTTAACAAAAATTTTAACAAAATTCAGAAGAACTCGTCAAGAAGGCGATAGAAGGCGATGCGCTG
CGAATCGGGAGCGGCGATACCGTAAAGCACGAGGAAGCGGTCAGCCCATTCGCCGCCAAGCTCTTCAGCA
ATATCACGGGTAGCCAACGCTATGTCCTGATAGCGGTCCGCCACACCCAGCCGGCCACAGTCGATGAATC
CAGAAAAGCGGCCATTTTCCACCATGATATTCGGCAAGCAGGCATCGCCATGGGTCACGACGAGATCCTC
GCCGTCGGGCATGCTCGCCTTGAGCCTGGCGAACAGTTCGGCTGGCGCGAGCCCCTGATGCTCTTCGTCC
AGATCATCCTGATCGACAAGACCGGCTTCCATCCGAGTACGTGCTCGCTCGATGCGATGTTTCGCTTGGT
GGTCGAATGGGCAGGTAGCCGGATCAAGCGTATGCAGCCGCCGCATTGCATCAGCCATGATGGATACTTT
CTCGGCAGGAGCAAGGTGAGATGACAGGAGATCCTGCCCCGGCACTTCGCCCAATAGCAGCCAGTCCCTT
CCCGCTTCAGTGACAACGTCGAGCACAGCTGCGCAAGGAACGCCCGTCGTGGCCAGCCACGATAGCCGCG
CTGCCTCGTCTTGCAGTTCATTCAGGGCACCGGACAGGTCGGTCTTGACAAAAAGAACCGGGCGCCCCTG
CGCTGACAGCCGGAACACGGCGGCATCAGAGCAGCCGATTGTCTGTTGTGCCCAGTCATAGCCGAATAGC
CTCTCCACCCAAGCGGCCGGAGAACCTGCGTGCAATCCATCTTGTTCAATCATGCGAAACGATCCTCATC
CTGTCTCTTGATCAGAGCTTGATCCCCTGCGCCATCAGATCCTTGGCGGCAAGAAAGCCATCCAGTTTAC
TTTGCAGGGCTTCCCAACCTTACCAGAGGGCGCCCCAGCTGGCAATTCCGGTTCGCTTGCTGTCCATAAA
ACCGCCCAGTCTAGCTATCGCCATGTAAGCCCACTGCAAGCTACCTGCTTTCTCTTTGCGCTTGCGTTTT
CCCTTGTCCAGATAGCCCAGTAGCTGACATTCATCCGGGGTCAGCACCGTTTCTGCGGACTGGCTTTCTA
CGTGAAAAGGATCTAGGTGAAGATCCTTTTTGATAATCTCATGGCTGCAGCAATGGCAACAACGTTGCGC
AAACTATTAACTGGCGAACTACTTACTCTAGCTTCCCGGCAACAATTAATAGACTGGATGGAGGCGGATA
AAGTTGCAGGACCACTTCTGCGCTCGGCCCTTCCGGCTGGCTGGTTTATTGCTGATAAATCTGGAGCCGG
TGAGCGTGGGTCTCGCGGTATCATTGCAGCACTGGGGCCAGATGGTAAGCCCTCCCGTATCGTAGTTATC
TACACGACGGGGAGTCAGGCAACTATGGATGAACGAAATAGACAGATCGCTGAGATAGGTGCCTCACTGA
TTAAGCATTGGTAACTGTCAGACCAAGTTTACTCATATATACTTTAGATTGATTTAAAACTTCATTTTTA
ATTTAAAAGGATCTAGGTGAAGATCCTTTTTGATAATCTCATGACCAAAATCCCTTAACGTGAGTTTTCG
TTCCACTGAGCGTCAGACCCCGTAGAAAAGATCAAAGGATCTTCTTGAGATCCTTTTTTTCTGCGCGTAA
TCTGCTGCTTGCAAACAAAAAAACCACCGCTACCAGCGGTGGTTTGTTTGCCGGATCAAGAGCTACCAAC
TCTTTTTCCGAAGGTAACTGGCTTCAGCAGAGCGCAGATACCAAATACTGTCCTTCTAGTGTAGCCGTAG
TTAGGCCACCACTTCAAGAACTCTGTAGCACCGCCTACATACCTCGCTCTGCTAATCCTGTTACCAGTGG
CTGCTGCCAGTGGCGATAAGTCGTGTCTTACCGGGTTGGACTCAAGACGATAGTTACCGGATAAGGCGCA
GCGGTCGGGCTGAACGGGGGGTTCGTGCACACAGCCCAGCTTGGAGCGAACGACCTACACCGAACTGAGA
TACCTACAGCGTGAGCTATGAGAAAGCGCCACGCTTCCCGAAGGGAGAAAGGCGGACAGGTATCCGGTAA
GCGGCAGGGTCGGAACAGGAGAGCGCACGAGGGAGCTTCCAGGGGGAAACGCCTGGTATCTTTATAGTCC
TGTCGGGTTTCGCCACCTCTGACTTGAGCGTCGATTTTTGTGATGCTCGTCAGGGGGGCGGAGCCTATGG
AAAAACGCCAGCAACGCGGCCTTTTTACGGTTCCTGGCCTTTTGCTGGCCTTTTGCTCACATGTTCTTTC
CTGCGTTATCCCCTGATTCTGTGGATAACCGTATTACCGCCTTTGAGTGAGCTGATACCGCTCGCCGCAG
CCGAACGACCGAGCGCAGCGAGTCAGTGAGCGAGGAAGCGGAAGAGCGCCTGATGCGGTATTTTCTCCTT
ACGCATCTGTGCGGTATTTCACACCGCATATGGTGCACTCTCAGTACAATCTGCTCTGATGCCGCATAGT
TAAGCCAGTATACACTCCGCTATCGCTACGTGACTGGGTCATGGCTGCGCCCCGACACCCGCCAACACCC
GCTGACGCGCCCTGACGGGCTTGTCTGCTCCCGGCATCCGCTTACAGACAAGCTGTGACCGTCTCCGGGA
GCTGCATGTGTCAGAGGTTTTCACCGTCATCACCGAAACGCGCGAGGCAGCTGCGGTAAAGCTCATCAGC
GTGGTCGTGAAGCGATTCACAGATGTCTGCCTGTTCATCCGCGTCCAGCTCGTTGAGTTTCTCCAGAAGC
GTTAATGTCTGGCTTCTGATAAAGCGGGCCATGTTAAGGGCGGTTTTTTCCTGTTTGGTCACTGATGCCT
CCGTGTAAGGGGGATTTCTGTTCATGGGGGTAATGATACCGATGAAACGAGAGAGGATGCTCACGATACG
GGTTACTGATGATGAACATGCCCGGTTACTGGAACGTTGTGAGGGTAAACAACTGGCGGTATGGATGCGG
CGGGACCAGAGAAAAATCACTCAGGGTCAATGCCAGCGCTTCGTTAATACAGATGTAGGTGTTCCACAGG
GTAGCCAGCAGCATCCTGCGATGCAGATCCGGAACATAATGGTGCAGGGCGCTGACTTCCGCGTTTCCAG
ACTTTACGAAACACGGAAACCGAAGACCATTCATGTTGTTGCTCAGGTCGCAGACGTTTTGCAGCAGCAG
TCGCTTCACGTTCGCTCGCGTATCGGTGATTCATTCTGCTAACCAGTAAGGCAACCCCGCCAGCCTAGCC
GGGTCCTCAACGACAGGAGCACGATCATGCGCACCCGTGGCCAGGACCCAACGCTGCCCGAGATGCGCCG
CGTGCGGCTGCTGGAGATGGCGGACGCGATGGATATGTTCTGCCAAGGGTTGGTTTGCGCATTCACAGTT
CTCCGCAAGAATTGATTGGCTCCAATTCTTGGAGTGGTGAATCCGTTAGCGAGGTGCCGCCGGCTTCCAT
TCAGGTCGAGGTGGCCCGGCTCCATGCACCGCGACGCAACGCGGGGAGGCAGACAAGGTATAGGGCGGCG
CCTACAATCCATGCCAACCCGTTCCATGTGCTCGCCGAGGCGGCATAAATCGCCGTGACGATCAGCGGTC
CAATGATCGAAGTTAGGCTGGTAAGAGCCGCGAGCGATCCTTGAAGCTGTCCCTGATGGTCGTCATCTAC
CTGCCTGGACAGCATGGCCTGCAACGCGGGCATCCCGATGCCGCCGGAAGCGAGAAGAATCATAATGGGG
AAGGCCATCCAGCCTCGCGTCGCGAACGCCAGCAAGACGTAGCCCAGCGCGTCGGCCGCCATGCCGGCGA
TAATGGCCTGCTTCTCGCCGAAACGTTTGGTGGCGGGACCAGTGACGAAGGCTTGAGCGAGGGCGTGCAA
GATTCCGAATACCGCAAGCGACAGGCCGATCATCGTCGCGCTCCAGCGAAAGCGGTCCTCGCCGAAAATG
ACCCAGAGCGCTGCCGGCACCTGTCCTACGAGTTGCATGATAAAGAAGACAGTCATAAGTGCGGCGACGA
TAGTCATGCCCCGCGCCCACCGGAAGGAGCTGACTGGGTTGAAGGCTCTCAAGGGCATCGGTCGAGACGT
AGGATCCATGCATGTTAATTAACATCATCAATAATATACCTTATTTTGGATTGAAGCCAATATGATAATG
AGGGGGTGGAGTTTGTGACGTGGCGCGGGGCGTGGGAACGGGGCGGGTGACGTAGGTTTTAGGGCGGAGT
AACTTGTATGTGTTGGGAATTGTAGTTTTCTTAAAATGGGAAGTGACGTAACGTGGGAAAACGGAAGTGA
CGATTTGAGGAAGTTGTGGGTTTTTTGGCTTTCGTTTCTGGGCGTAGGTTCGCGTGCGGTTTTCTGGGTG
TTTTTTGTGGACTTTAACCGTTACGTCATTTTTTAGTCCTATATATACTCGCTCTGCACTTGGCCCTTTT
TTACACTGTGACTGATTGAGCTGGTGCCGTGTCGAGTGGTGTTTTTTTAATAGGTTTTCTTTTTTACTGG
TAAGGCTGACTGTTATGGCTGCCGCTGTGGAAGCGCTGTATGTTGTTCTGGAGCGGGAGGGTGCTATTTT
GCCTAGGCAGGAGGGTTTTTCAGGTGTTTATGTGTTTTTCTCTCCTATTAATTTTGTTATACCTCCTATG
GGGGCTGTAATGTTGTCTCTACGCCTGCGGGTATGTATTCCCCCGGGCTATTTCGGTCGCTTTTTAGCAC
TGACCGATGTGAATCAACCTGATGTGTTTACCGAGTCTTACATTATGACTCCGGACATGACCGAGGAGCT
GTCGGTGGTGCTTTTTAATCACGGTGACCAGTTTTTTTACGGTCACGCCGGCATGGCCGTAGTCCGTCTT
ATGCTTATAAGGGTTGTTTTTCCTGTTGTAAGACAGGCTTCTAATGTTTAAATGTTTTTTTGTTATTTTA
TTTTGTGTTTATGCAGAAACCCGCAGACATGTTTGAGAGAAAAATGGTGTCTTTTTCTGTGGTGGTTCCG
GAGCTTACCTGCCTTTATCTGCATGAGCATGACTACGATGTGCTTTCTTTTTTGCGCGAGGCTTTGCCTG
ATTTTTTGAGCAGCACCTTGCATTTTATATCGCCGCCCATGCAACAAGCTTACATCGGGGCTACGCTGGT
TAGCATAGCTCCGAGTATGCGTGTCATAATCAGTGTGGGTTCTTTTGTCATGGTTCCTGGCGGGGAAGTG
GCCGCGCTGGTCCGTGCAGACCTGCACGATTATGTTCAGCTGGCCCTGCGAAGGGACCTACGGGATCGCG
GTATTTTTGTTAATGTTCCGCTTTTGAATCTTATACAGGTCTGTGAGGAACCTGAATTTTTGCAATCATG
ATTCGCTGCTTGAGGCTGAAGGTGGAGGGCGCTCTGGAGCAGATTTTTACAATGGCCGGACTTAATATTC
GGGATTTGCTTAGAGATATATTGAGAAGGTGGCGAGATGAGAATTATTTGGGCATGGTTGAAGGTGCTGG
AATGTTTATAGAGGAGATTCACCCTGAAGGGTTTAGCCTTTACGTCCACTTGGACGTGAGGGCCGTTTGC
CTTTTGGAAGCCATTGTGCAACATCTTACAAATGCCATTATCTGTTCTTTGGCTGTAGAGTTTGACCACG
CCACCGGAGGGGAGCGCGTTCACTTAATAGATCTTCATTTTGAGGTTTTGGATAATCTTTTGGAATAAAA
AAAAAAACATGGTTCTTCCAGCTCTTCCCGCTCCTCCCGTGTGTGACTCGCAGAACGAATGTGTAGGTTG
GCTGGGTGTGGCTTATTCTGCGGTGGTGGATGTTATCAGGGCAGCGGCGCATGAAGGAGTTTACATAGAA
CCCGAAGCCAGGGGGCGCCTGGATGCTTTGAGAGAGTGGATATACTACAACTACTACACAGAGCGATCTA
AGCGGCGAGACCGGAGACGCAGATCTGTTTGTCACGCCCGCACCTGGTTTTGCTTCAGGAAATATGACTA
CGTCCGGCGTTCCATTTGGCATGACACTACGACCAACACGATCTCGGTTGTCTCGGCGCACTCCGTACAG
TAGGGATCGTCTACCTCCTTTTGAGACAGAAACCCGCGCTACCATACTGGAGGATCATCCGCTGCTGCCC
GAATGTAACACTTTGACAATGCACAACGTGAGTTACGTGCGAGGTCTTCCCTGCAGTGTGGGATTTACGC
TGATTCAGGAATGGGTTGTTCCCTGGGATATGGTTCTAACGCGGGAGGAGCTTGTAATCCTGAGGAAGTG
TATGCACGTGTGCCTGTGTTGTGCCAACATTGATATCATGACGAGCATGATGATCCATGGTTACGAGTCC
TGGGCTCTCCACTGTCATTGTTCCAGTCCCGGTTCCCTGCAGTGTATAGCCGGCGGGCAGGTTTTGGCCA
GCTGGTTTAGGATGGTGGTGGATGGCGCCATGTTTAATCAGAGGTTTATATGGTACCGGGAGGTGGTGAA
TTACAACATGCCAAAAGAGGTAATGTTTATGTCCAGCGTGTTTATGAGGGGTCGCCACTTAATCTACCTG
CGCTTGTGGTATGATGGCCACGTGGGTTCTGTGGTCCCCGCCATGAGCTTTGGATACAGCGCCTTGCACT
GTGGGATTTTGAACAATATTGTGGTGCTGTGCTGCAGTTACTGTGCTGATTTAAGTGAGATCAGGGTGCG
CTGCTGTGCCCGGAGGACAAGGCGCCTTATGCTGCGGGCGGTGCGAATCATCGCTGAGGAGACCACTGCC
ATGTTGTATTCCTGCAGGACGGAGCGGCGGCGGCAGCAGTTTATTCGCGCGCTGCTGCAGCACCACCGCC
CTATCCTGATGCACGATTATGACTCTACCCCCATGTAGGCGTGGACTTCTCCTTCGCCGCCCGTTAAGCA
ACCGCAAGTTGGACAGCAGCCTGTGGCTCAGCAGCTGGACAGCGACATGAACTTAAGTGAGCTGCCCGGG
GAGTTTATTAATATCACTGATGAGCGTTTGGCTCGACAGGAAACCGTGTGGAATATAACACCTAAGAATA
TGTCTGTTACCCATGATATGATGCTTTTTAAGGCCAGCCGGGGAGAAAGGACTGTGTACTCTGTGTGTTG
GGAGGGAGGTGGCAGGTTGAATACTAGGGTTCTGTGAGTTTGATTAAGGTACGGTGATCTGTATAAGCTA
TGTGGTGGTGGGGCTATACTACTGAATGAAAAATGACTTGAAATTTTCTGCAATTGAAAAATAAACACGT
TGAAACATAACACAAACGATTCTTTATTCTTGGGCAATGTATGAAAAAGTGTAAGAGGATGTGGCAAATA
TTTCATTAATGTAGTTGTGGCCAGACCAGTCCCATGAAAATGACATAGAGTATGCACTTGGAGTTGTGTC
TCCTGTTTCCTGTGTACCGTTTAGTGTAATGGTTAGTGTTACAGGTTTAGTTTTGTCTCCGTTTAAGTAA
ACTTGACTGACAATGTTACTTTTGGCAGTTTTACCGTGAGATTTTGGATAAGCTGATAGGTTAGGCATAA
ATCCAACAGCGTTTGTATAGGCTGTGCCTTCAGTAAGATCTCCATTTCTAAAGTTCCAATATTCTGGGTC
CAGGAAGGAATTGTTTAGTAGCACTCCATTTTCGTCAAATCTTATAATAAGATGAGCACTTTGAACTGTT
CCAGATATTGGAGCCAAACTGCCTTTAACAGCCAAAACTGAAACTGTAGCAAGTATTTGACTGCCACATT
TTGTTAAGACCAAAGTGAGTTTAGCATCTTTCTCTGCATTTAGTCTACAGTTAGGAGATGGAGCTGGTGT
GGTCCACAAAGTTAGCTTATCATTATTTTTGTTTCCTACTGTAATGGCACCTGTGCTGTCAAAACTAAGG
CCAGTTCCTAGTTTAGGAACCATAGCCTTGTTTGAATCAAATTCTAGGCCATGGCCAATTTTTGTTTTGA
GGGGATTTGTGTTTGGTGCATTAGGTGAACCAAATTCAAGCCCATCTCCTGCATTAATGGCTATGGCTGT
AGCGTCAAACATCAACCCCTTGGCAGTGCTTAGGTTAACCTCAAGCTTTTTGGAATTGTTTGAAGCTGTA
AACAAGTAAAGGCCTTTGTTGTAGTTAATATCCAAGTTGTGGGCTGAGTTTATAAAAAGAGGGCCCTGTC
CTAGTCTTAGATTTAGTTGGTTTTGAGCATCAAACGGATAACTAACATCAAGTATAAGGCGTCTGTTTTG
AGAATCAATCCTTAGTCCTCCTGCTACATTAAGTTGCATATTGCCTTGTGAATCAAAACCCAAGGCTCCA
GTAACTTTAGTTTGCAAGGAAGTATTATTAATAGTCACACCTGGACCAGTTGCTACGGTCAAAGTGTTTA
GGTCGTCTGTTACATGCAAAGGAGCCCCGTACTTTAGTCCTAGTTTTCCATTTTGTGTATAAATGGGCTC
TTTCAAGTCAATGCCCAAGCTACCAGTGGCAGTAGTTAGAGGGGGTGAGGCAGTGATAGTAAGGGTACTG
CTATCGGTGGTGGTGAGGGGGCCTGATGTTTGCAGGGCTAGCTTTCCTTCTGACACTGTGAGGGGTCCTT
GGGTGGCAATGCTAAGTTTGGAGTCGTGCACGGTTAGCGGGGCCTGTGATTGCATGGTGAGTGTGTTGCC
CGCGACCATTAGAGGTGCGGCGGCAGCCACAGTTAGGGCTTCTGAGGTAACTGTGAGGGGTGCAGATATT
TCCAGGTTTATGTTTGACTTGGTTTTTTTGAGAGGTGGGCTCACAGTGGTTACATTTTGGGAGGTAAGGT
TGCCGGCCTCGTCCAGAGAGAGGCCGTTGCCCATTTTGAGCGCAAGCATGCCATTGGAGGTAACTAGAGG
TTCGGATAGGCGCAAAGAGAGTACCCCAGGGGGACTCTCTTGAAACCCATTGGGGGATACAAAGGGAGGA
GTAAGAAAAGGCACAGTTGGAGGACCGGTTTCCGTGTCATATGGATACACGGGGTTGAAGGTATCTTCAG
ACGGTCTTGCGCGCTTCATCTGCAACAACATGAAGATAGTGGGTGCGGATGGACAGGAACAGGAGGAAAC
TGACATTCCATTTAGATTGTGGAGAAAGTTTGCAGCCAGGAGGAAGCTGCAATACCAGAGCTGGGAGGAG
GGCAAGGAGGTGCTGCTGAATAAACTGGACAGAAATTTGCTAACTGATTTTAAGTAAGTGATGCTTTATT
ATTTTTTTTTATTAGTTAAAGGGAATAAGATCCCCGGGTACTCTAGTTAATCGACTTAGGCGACCTGACA
TTAACTAGAGGATCTTGATGTAATCCAGGGTTAGGACAGTTGCAAATCACAGTGAGAACACAGGGTCCCC
TGTCCCGCTCAACTAGCAGGGGGCGCTGGGTAAACTCCCGAATCAGGCTACGGGCAAGCTCTCCCTGGGC
GGTAAGCCGGACGCCGTGCGCCGGGCCCTCGATATGATCCTCGGGCAATTCAAAGTAGCAAAACTCACCG
GAGTCGCGGGCAAAGCACTTGTGGCGGCGACAGTGGACCAGGTGTTTCAGGCGCAGTTGCTCTGCCTCTC
CACTTAACATTCAGTCGTAGCCGTCCGCCGAGTCCTTTACCGCGTCAAAGTTAGGAATAAATTGATCCGG
ATAGTGGCCGGGAGGTCCCGAGAAGGGGTTAAAGTAGACCGATGGCACAAACTCCTCAATAAATTGCAGA
GTTCCAATGCCTCCAGAGCGCGGCTCAGAGGACGAGGTCTGCAGAGTTAGGATTGCCTGACGAGGCGTGA
ATGAAGAGCGGCCGGCGCCGCCGATCTGAAATGTCCCGTCCGGACGGAGACCAAGCGAGGAGCTCACCGA
CTCGTCGTTGAGCTGAATACCTCGCCCTCTGATTGTCAGGTGAGTTATACCCTGCCCGGGCGACCGCACC
CTGTGACGAAAGCCGCCCGCAAGCTGCGCCCCTGAGTTAGTCATCTGAACTTCGGCCTGGGCGTCTCTGG
GAAGTACCACAGTGGTGGGAGCGGGACTTTCCTGGTACACCAGGGCAGCGGGCCAACTACGGGGATTAAG
GTTATTACGAGGTGTGGTGGTAATAGCCGCCTGTTCCAGGAGAATTCGGTTTCGGTGGGCGCGTATTCCG
TTGACCCGGGATATCATGTGGGGTCCCGCGCTCATGTAGTTTATTCGGGTTGAGTAGTCTTGGGCAGCTC
CAGCCGCAAGTCCCATTTGTGGCTGGTAACTCCACATGTAGGGCGTGGGAATTTCCTTGCTCATAATGGC
GCTGACAACAGGTGCTGGCGCCGGGTGTGGCCGCTGGAGATGACGTAGTTTTCGCGCTTAAATTTGAGAA
AGGGCGCGAAACTAGTCCTTAAGAGTCAGCGCGCAGTATTTACTGAAGAGAGCCTCCGCGTCTTCCAGCG
TGCGCCGAAGCTGATCTTCGCTTTTGTGATACAGGCAGCTGCGGGTGAGGGATCGCAGAGACCTGTTTTT
TATTTTCAGCTCTTGTTCTTGGCCCCTGCTCTGTTGAAATATAGCATACAGAGTGGGAAAAATCCTGTTT
CTAAGCTCGCGGGTCGATACGGGTTCGTTGGGCGCCAGACGCAGCGCTCCTCCTCCTGCTGCTGCCGCCG
CTGTGGATTTCTTGGGCTTTGTCAGAGTCTTGCTATCCGGTCGCCTTTGCTTCTGTGTGGCCGCTGCTGT
TGCTGCCGCTGCCGCCGGTGCAGTATGGGCTGTAGAGATGACGGTAGTAATGCAGGATGTTACGGGGGAA
GGCCACGCCGTGATGGTAGAGAAGAAAGCGGCGGGCGAAGGAGATGTTGCCCCCACAGTCTTGCAAGCAA
GCAACTATGGCGTTCTTGTGCCCGCGCCATGAGCGGTAGCCTTGGCGCTGTTGTTGCTCTTGGGCTAACG
GCGGCGGCTGCTTGGACTTACCGGCCCTGGTTCCAGTGGTGTCCCATCTACGGTTGGGTCGGCGAACGGG
CAGTGCCGGCGGCGCCTGAGGAGCGGAGGTTGTAGCCATGCTGGAACCGGTTGCCGATTTCTGGGGCGCC
GGCGAGGGGAATGCGACCGAGGGTGACGGTGTTTCGTCTGACACCTCTTCGACCTCGGAAGCTTCCTCGT
CTAGGCTCTCCCAGTCTTCCATCATGTCCTCCTCCTCCTCGTCCAAAACCTCCTCTGCCTGACTGTCCCA
GTATTCCTCCTCGTCCGTGGGTGGCGGCGGCAGCTGCAGCTTCTTTTTGGGTGCCATCCTGGGAAGCAAG
GGCCCGCGGCTGCTGCTGATAGGGCTGCGGCGGCGGGGGGATTGGGTTGAGCTCCTCGCCGGACTGGGGG
TCCAAGTAAACCCCCCGTCCCTTTCGTAGCAGAAACTCTTGGCGGGCTTTGTTGATGGCTTGCAATTGGC
CAAGAATGTGGCCCTGGGTAATGACGCAGGCGGTAAGCTCCGCATTAGGCGGGCGGGATTGGTCTTCGTA
GAACCTAATCTCGTGGGCGTGGTAGTCCTCAGGTACAAATTTGCGAAGGTAAGCCGACGTCCACAGCCCC
GGAGTGAGTTTCAACCCCGGAGCCGCGGACTTTTCGTCAGGCGAGGGACCCTGCAGCTCAAAGGTACCGA
TAATTTGACTTTCGTTAAGCAGCTGCGAATTGCAAACCAGGGAGCGGTGCGGGGTGCATAGGTTGCAGCG
ACAGTGACACTCCAGTAGACCGTCACCGCTCACGTCTTCCATTATGTCAGAGTGGTAGGCAAGGTAGTTG
GCTAGCTGCAGAAGGTAGCAGTGGCCCCAAAGCGGCGGAGGGCATTCGCGGTACTTAATGGGCACAAAGT
CGCTAGGAAGTGCACAGCAGGTGGCGGGCAAGATTCCTGAGCGCTCTAGGATAAAGTTCCTAAAGTTCTG
CAACATGCTTTGACTGGTGAAGTCTGGCAGACCCTGTTGCAGGGTTTTAAGCAGGCGTTCGGGGAAAATG
ATGTCCGCCAGGTGCGCGGCCACGGAGCGCTCGTTGAAGGCCGTCCATAGGTCCTTCAAGTTTTGCTTTA
GCAGTTTCTGCAGCTCCTTGAGGTTGCACTCCTCCAAGCACTGCTGCCAAACGCCCATGGCCGTCTGCCA
GGTGTAGCATAGAAATAAGTAAACGCAGTCGCGGACGTAGTCGCGGCGCGCCTCGCCCTTGAGCGTGGAA
TGAAGCACGTTTTGCCCAAGGCGGTTTTCGTGCAAAATTCCAAGGTAGGAGACCAGGTTGCAGAGCTCCA
CGTTGGAGATCTTGCAGGCCTGGCGTACGTAGCCCTGTCGAAAGGTGTAGTGCAATGTTTCCTCTAGCTT
GCGCTGCATCTCCGGGTCAGCAAAGAACCGCTGCATGCACTCAAGCTCCACGGTAACGAGCACTGCGGCC
ATCATTAGTTTGCGTCGCTCCTCCAAGTCGGCAGGCTCGCGCGTTTGAAGCCAGCGCGCTAGCTGCTCGT
CGCCAACTGCGGGTAGGCCCTCCTCTGTTTGTTCTTGCAAATTTGCATCCCTCTCCAGGGGCTGCGCACG
GCGCACGATCAGCTCACTCATGACTGTGCTCATGACCTTGGGGGGTAGGTTAAGTGCCGGGTAGGCAAAG
TGGGTGACCTCGATGCTGCGTTTTAGTACGGCTAGGCGCGCGTTGTCACCCTCGAGTTCCACCAACACTC
CAGAGTGACTTTCATTTTCGCTGTTTTCCTGTTGCAGAGCGTTTGCCGCGCGCTTCTCGTCGCGTCCAAG
ACCCTCAAAGATTTTTGGCACTTCGTTGAGCGAGGCGATATCAGGTATGACAGCGCCCTGCCGCAAGGCC
AGCTGCTTGTCCGCTCGGCTGCGGTTGGCACGGCAGGATAGGGGTATCTTGCAGTTTTGGAAAAAGATGT
GATAGGTGGCAAGCACCTCTGGCACGGCAAATACGGGGTAGAAGTTGAGGCGCGGGTTGGGCTCGCATGT
GCCGTTTTCTTGGCGTTTGGGGGGTACGCGCGGTGAGAATAGGTGGCGTTCGTAGGCAAGGCTGACATCC
GCTATGGCGAGGGGCACATCGCTGCGCTCTTGCAACGCGTCGCAGATAATGGCGCACTGGCGCTGCAGAT
GCTTCAACAGCACGTCGTCTCCCACATCTAGGTAGTCGCCATGCCTTTCGTCCCCCCGCCCGACTTGTTC
CTCGTTTGCCTCTGCGTTGTCCTGGTCTTGCTTTTTATCCTCTGTTGGTACTGAGCGGTCCTCGTCGTCT
TCGCTTACAAAACCTGGGTCCTGCTCGATAATCACTTCCTCCTCCTCAAGCGGGGGTGCCTCGACGGGGA
AGGTGGTAGGCGCGTTGGCGGCATCGGTGGAGGCGGTGGTGGCGAACTCAGAGGGGGCGGTTAGGCTGTC
CTTCTTCTCGACTGACTCCATGATCTTTTTCTGCCTATAGGAGAAGGAAATGGCCAGTCGGGAAGAGGAG
CAGCGCGAAACCACCCCCGAGCGCGGACGCGGTGCGGCGCGACGTCCCCCAACCATGGAGGACGTGTCGT
CCCCGTCCCCGTCGCCGCCGCCTCCCCGGGCGCCCCCAAAAAAGCGGATGAGGCGGCGTATCGAGTCCGA
GGACGAGGAAGACTCATCACAAGACGCGCTGGTGCCGCGCACACCCAGCCCGCGGCCATCGACCTCGGCG
GCGGATTTGGCCATTGCGCCCAAGAAGAAAAAGAAGCGCCCTTCTCCCAAGCCCGAGCGCCCGCCATCAC
CAGAGGTAATCGTGGACAGCGAGGAAGAAAGAGAAGATGTGGCGCTACAAATGGTGGGTTTCAGCAACCC
ACCGGTGCTAATCAAGCATGGCAAAGGAGGTAAGCGCACAGTGCGGCGGCTGAATGAAGACGACCCAGTG
GCGCGTGGTATGCGGACGCAAGAGGAAGAGGAAGAGCCCAGCGAAGCGGAAAGTGAAATTACGGTGATGA
ACCCGCTGAGTGTGCCGATCGTGTCTGCGTGGGAGAAGGGCATGGAGGCTGCGCGCGCGCTGATGGACAA
GTACCACGTGGATAACGATCTAAAGGCGAACTTCAAACTACTGCCTGACCAAGTGGAAGCTCTGGCGGCC
GTATGCAAGACCTGGCTGAACGAGGAGCACCGCGGGTTGCAGCTGACCTTCACCAGCAACAAGACCTTTG
TGACGATGATGGGGCGATTCCTGCAGGCGTACCTGCAGTCGTTTGCAGAGGTGACCTACAAGCATCACGA
GCCCACGGGCTGCGCGTTGTGGCTGCACCGCTGCGCTGAGATCGAAGGCGAGCTTAAGTGTCTACACGGA
AGCATTATGATAAATAAGGAGCACGTGATTGAAATGGATGTGACGAGCGAAAACGGGCAGCGCGCGCTGA
AGGAGCAGTCTAGCAAGGCCAAGATCGTGAAGAACCGGTGGGGCCGAAATGTGGTGCAGATCTCCAACAC
CGACGCAAGGTGCTGCGTGCACGACGCGGCCTGTCCGGCCAATCAGTTTTCCGGCAAGTCTTGCGGCATG
TTCTTCTCTGAAGGCGCAAAGGCTCAGGTGGCTTTTAAGCAGATCAAGGCTTTTATGCAGGCGCTGTATC
CTAACGCCCAGACCGGGCACGGTCACCTTTTGATGCCACTACGGTGCGAGTGCAACTCAAAGCCTGGGCA
CGCGCCCTTTTTGGGAAGGCAGCTACCAAAGTTGACTCCGTTCGCCCTGAGCAACGCGGAGGACCTGGAC
GCGGATCTGATCTCCGACAAGAGCGTGCTGGCCAGCGTGCACCACCCGGCGCTGATAGTGTTCCAGTGCT
GCAACCCTGTGTATCGCAACTCGCGCGCGCAGGGCGGAGGCCCCAACTGCGACTTCAAGATATCGGCGCC
CGACCTGCTAAACGCGTTGGTGATGGTGCGCAGCCTGTGGAGTGAAAACTTCACCGAGCTGCCGCGGATG
GTTGTGCCTGAGTTTAAGTGGAGCACTAAACACCAGTATCGCAACGTGTCCCTGCCAGTGGCGCATAGCG
ATGCGCGGCAGAACCCCTTTGATTTTTAAACGGCGCAGACGGCAAGGGTGGGGGTAAATAATCACCCGAG
AGTGTACAAATAAAAGCATTTGCCTTTATTGAAAGTGTCTCTAGTACATTATTTTTACATGTTTTTCAAG
TGACAAAAAGAAGTGGCGCTCCTAATCTGCGCACTGTGGCTGCGGAAGTAGGGCGAGTGGCGCTCCAGGA
AGCTGTAGAGCTGTTCCTGGTTGCGACGCAGGGTGGGCTGTACCTGGGGACTGTTGAGCATGGAGTTGGG
TACCCCGGTAATAAGGTTCATGGTGGGGTTGTGATCCATGGGAGTTTGGGGCCAGTTGGCAAAGGCGTGG
AGAAACATGCAGCAGAATAGTCCACAGGCGGCCGAGTTGGGCCCCTGTACGCTTTGGGTGGACTTTTCCA
GCGTTATACAGCGGTCGGGGGAAGAAGCAATGGCGCTACGGCGCAGGAGTGACTCGTACTCAAACTGGTA
AACCTGCTTGAGTCGCTGGTCAGAAAAGCCAAAGGGCTCAAAGAGGTAGCATGTTTTTGAGTGCGGGTTC
CAGGCAAAGGCCATCCAGTGTACGCCCCCAGTCTCGCGACCGGCCGTATTGACTATGGCGCAGGCGAGCT
TGTGTGGAGAAACAAAGCCTGGAAAGCGCTTGTCATAGGTGCCCAAAAAATATGGCCCACAACCAAGATC
TTTGACAATGGCTTTCAGTTCCTGCTCACTGGAGCCCATGGCGGCAGCTGTTGTTGATGTTGCTTGCTTC
TTTATGTTGTGGCGTTGCCGGCCGAGAAGGGCGTGCGCAGGTACACGGTTTCGATGACGCCGCGGTGCGG
CTGGTGCACACGGACCACGTCAAAGACTTCAAACAAAACATAAAGAAGGGTGGGCTCGTCCATGGGATCC
ACCTCAAAAGTCATGTCTAGCGCGTGGGCGGAGTTGGCGTAGAGAAGGTTTTGGCCCAGGTCTGTGAGTG
CGCCCATGGACATAAAGTTACTGGAGAATGGGATGCGCCAAAGGGTGCGATCGCAAAGAAACTTTTTCTG
GGTAATGCTGTCAACTGCGGTCTTGCCTATAAGCGGATAGGGGAAGTTAGCAGGGTAGGCCTGTCCTTCG
CGCATGGTGGGGGCAAGGTAGCCAACAAATCCAGAGTTGTTGTGTTGGTGTAGGATGCCCACCTGTTGGT
AGTCCTTGTATTTAGTATCATCCACCACCTGACGGCTCATGGGCTG
[453 nt withheld, positions 28973-29425]
GAGATAGTCGTTAAAGGACTGGTCGTTGGTGTCGTTTCTAAGCATGGCCTCAAGCGTGGAGGCGGTGTTG
TGGGCCATGGGGAAGAAGGTGGCGTAAAGGCAAATGCTATCAAACTTAATGCTGGCTCCGTCAACCCTTA
GGTCATTTCCTAGGGAGCTCTGCAGAACCATGTTAACATCCTTCCTGAAGTTCCACTCGTAGGTGTATGA
GCCCGGCAGGAGAAGGAGGTTTTTAATGGCAAAGAACTTCTGAGGCACCTGGATGTGGAAGGGCACATAG
CGACCATTGCCCAGCAACATTGAGCGGTAGCGCAGGCCAGCATTGCGGTGGTGGTTAAATGGGTTGACGT
TGTCCATATAGTCAAGGGACCAGCGTGCTCCAAGGTTAATGTAGCAGTCCACTAGCCCGGGAGCCACCAC
TCGCTTGTTCATGTAGTCGTAGGTGTTTGGGTTATCAGAAATTTTTACGTTGGAAGGACTGTACTTTAGC
TTGTCGGGCAAATACAGCGCTATGTTGGAGTACAGGAAATTTCTCCACAGGTTGGCATTTAGATTGATTT
CCATGGCAAAATTATTTCCAACTCTTATTTCATTTTTATCTGAAAATTCTGTAGCATCTTTTTCCCATCC
ATTTTCCTGACCTGTTTTAGGTTTTACCTTGGTAAGAGTCTCTGTATTAATCACACCTCCCAGTGGAAAG
CAGTAATTTGGAAGTTCATCTTCAGTTCCATGATTTTCAATAATTCTAACATCTGGATCATAGCTGTCAA
CAGCCTGATTCCACATAGAAAAGTACCTGGTTCTATCACCAATGGAATCAAGCAAAAGCTGGTATGAAAG
CTCTGTGTTTCTGTCTTGCAAATCTACAACAGCATTCAACTGCGATGCTTGGCCCGCCAGAACACCCATA
TTACCCGTGCTGTTGTAATACATTAGACCAATAAAATTGTCCCTAAAAGCAATGTAATTAGGCCTGTTGG
GCATAGATTGTTGGCCCATTAGTTCTCGTGAGTTACCTTCCTTAATAGTGGGCATGTAAGAAATATGAGT
GTCTGGGGTTTCTATATCTACATCTTCACTGTACAATACCACTTTAGGAGTCAAGTTATCACCATTGCCT
GCGGCTGCCTCAGTAGTTGAGAAAAATTGCATTTCCACTTGACTTTCTAGCTTTCCATTTTGTTGCTTTA
CAAGAATGCCTTGCCCTCCATTTTCATTTGTGGGTTTTGCATATGAACCGTAACATGGTTTCATTGGGGT
AGTCTTTTTTAGGACTCTCCCAGCTGCATGATTAATTTCTGTTTCGTACCACTGAGATTCTCCTATTTGA
GGTTCAGGTTGAAATGTTTTATCGGCATATTTAGGTGTTTGACCTTCGACACCTATTTGAATACCCTCCT
TTGTAATATTTATACCAGAATAAGGCGCCTGCCCAAATACGTGAGTTTTTTGCTGCTCAGCTTGCTCGTC
TACTTCGTCTTCGTTGTCATCGTCCTCTTCTTCTAGGTTTATTTCAAGAGCAGTAGCAGCTTCATCCCAT
TCGCAAGGATTTGGGGCACCCTTGGGAGCCAGGGCGTTGTAGGCAGTGCCAGAGTAGGGCTTAAAAGTAG
GGCCCCTGTCCAGCACGCCGCGGATGTCAAAGTACGTGGAAGCCATGTCCAGCACACGGTTATCACCCAC
AGCTAGGGTGAACCGCGCCTTGTACGAGTACGCAGTATCCTCACGGTCCACAGGGATGAACCGCAGCGTC
AAACGCTGGGACCGGTCTGTGGTCACGTCGTGCGTAGGCGCCACCGTGGGGTTTCTAAACTTGTTATTCA
GGCTGAAGTACGTCTCGGTGGCGCGGGCAAACTGCACCAGCCCGGGGCTCAGGTACTCCGAGGCGTCCTG
GCCCGAGATGTGCATGTAAGACCACTGCGGCATCATCGAAGGGGTAGCCATCTTGGAAAGCGGGCGCGCG
GCGGCTCAGCAGCTCCTCTGGCGGCGACATGGACGCATACATGACACACATACGACACGTTAGCTATCAG
AAGCATCGTCGGCGCTTCAGGGATTGCACCCCCAGACCCACGATGCTGTTCAGTGTGCTTTGCCAGTTGC
CACTGGCTACGGGCCGCAACGATCGCGGACCGCTGGCGGCGCGGCGCAGGGACGCGCGGCTAGGACGGGT
TACAACAACGGCGGTCGGGCCTGGCAGCACAGGTTTCTGCTGGGTGTCGGCGGGGGGAGGCAGGTCCAGC
GTTACGGGTGTGTGCTGGCCCAGCACTCCGGTAGCCATGGGCGCGATGGGACGGGTGGTGGGCAGGCCTT
GCTTTAGTGCCTCCTCGTACGAGGGAGGCTCGTCTATTTGCGTCACCAGAGTTTCTTCCCTGTCGGGGCG
CGGACGCTTTTCGCCACGCCCCTCTGGAGACACTGTCTCCACGGCCGGTGGAGGCTCCTCTACGGGAGGG
CGGGGATCAAGCTTACTGTTAATCTTATTTTGCACTGCCTGGTTGGCCAGGTCCACCACCCCGCTAATGC
CAGAGGCCAGGCCATCTACCACCTTTTGTTGGAAATTTTGCTCTTTCAACTTATCCCTCAGCATCTGGCC
TGTGCTGCTGTTCCAGGCCTTGCTGCCATAGTTCTTAACGGTGGAACCGAAATTTTTAATGCCGCTCCAC
AGCGAGCCCCAGCTGAAGGCGCCACCGCTCATATTGCTGGTGCCGATATCTTGCCAGTTTCCCATGAACG
GGCGCGAGCCGTGTCGCGGGGCCAGAGACGCAAAGTTGATGTCTTCCATTCTACAAAATAGTTACAGGAC
CAAGCGAGCGTGAGAGTCCAGACTTTTTATTTTGATTTTTCCACATGCAACTTGTTTTTAATCAGTGTCT
CTGCGCCTGCAAGGCCACGGATGCAATTCCGGGCACGGCGCCAATCGCCGCGGCGATCAGTGGAATAAGG
AGGGGCAGGATACCGCCGCGCATGCGACGGTGCGACGCGCGCCGCCGCCGGTGGTGCGCACGACGCATGC
CGCCCGTCAGGCCGTGGCCGGCCATGCCCCTCCTACGGTGCATTCTTCCTCGGAATCCCGGCACCGGGAA
ACGGAGGCGGCAGGTGAGGGCCATATCTGCAAGAACCACAAAGACCGGCTTTTAAACGATGCTGGGGTGG
TAGCGCGCTGTTGGCAGCACCAGGGTCCTGCCTCCTTCGCGAGCCACCCTGCGCACGGAAATCGGGGCCA
GCACGGGCTGGCGACGGCGACGGCGGCGGCGGGTTCCAGTGGTGGTTCGGCGTCGGGTAGTTGCTCGTCT
TCTGGGGCGGTAGGTGTAGCCACGATAGCCGGGGGTAGGCGCAATGGAAGGATGTAGGGCATATTCGGGC
AGTAGCGCGCTGGCGGCGCCGTACTTCCTCGAACGGCGCGGGCGCCGGGGGGCTGAAACGCGAAACATCC
ACGGGTCCGTTTGCACCTCCGTAGAGGTCTTGGACGCGGCCGCAGCGACCGCCTGCACCGCGGCATCCGC
CACCGCTGAGGCAACCGGGGACGTTTGTGTCTCCATGCCCTCTGTGGCGGTGGCAATACTGGTGCTACTG
GTAGTGGGTATCTGAACGTCCACGGTCTGCACGCCCAGTCCCGGCGCCACCTGCTTGATTGGCCGCACGC
GGACCTCGGGCTCCAGCCCAGGTTCCACGGTCATTTTTTCCAAGACATCTTCCAGTCGCTGGCGCTTGGG
TACCATCAGCTGCACGGTGGGTGCCAAGTCACCAGACTCGCGCTTTAGGCCGCGCTTTTCTTCGGACGGT
GCAAGCGCGGGCAGCACCTGCTGCAGTGTTACGGGCTTTAGGCTAGGTGTTGGGTTGCCCTCGTCCAGCG
GCAACGCCAGCATGTCCTTATGCCGCTTTCCGTAGGCAAACTCCCCGAGGCGCTCGTTGGCCTGCTCAAG
CAGGTCCTCGTCGCCGTACACCTCATCATACACGCGCTTGTAGGTGCGGGTGGAGCGCTCACCGGGCGTA
AAGACTACGGTGGTGCCGGGTCGCAAAACACGTTTTACGCGTCGACCTTTCCACTGTACCCGTCGCCTGG
GCGCGGTAGCGTGCAGCAGTTCCACCTCGTCGTCAAGTTCATCATCATCATCTTTCTTTTTCTTTTTGAC
CCGCTTTAGCTTTCGGGGCTTGTAATCCTGCTCTTCCTTCTTCGGGGGGCCATAGATCTCCGGCGCGATG
ACCTGGAGCATCTCTTCTTTGATTTTGCGCTTGGACATAGCTTCGTTGCGCGCCGCCGCCGCTGGATACA
TACAACAGTACGAGTCTAAGTAGTTTTTTCTTGCAATCTAGTTGCGCGGGGGGCGGGTGCGCACGGGCAC
GCGCAGGCCGCTAACCGAGTCGCGCACCCAATACACGTTGCCCCTGCGACCCTGAGTCATAGCACTAATG
GCCGCGGCTGCTGCGGCGGCCGCTCGTCGCCTGGACCTGGGGGGCACAGTGACAATACCCGCGGCCAGCC
TTCGAGCGGCCCGCATGGCCGCCCGTCGGCCGGTGCGACGTGCGCGGTTAAGCAGGGCCGCCGCCGCGCG
TTGGGCGGCAGTGCCGGGTCGGCGGCGGTGGCGACGTGCTACGCGCCTCCGCCGTCTCTTCATTTTAGCA
TAGCGCCGGGCTCCGCGCACCACGGTCTGAATGGCCGCGTCCACTGTGGACACTGGTGGCGGCGTGGGCG
TGTAGTTGCGCGCCTCCTCCACCACCGCGTCGATGGCGTCATCGACGGTGGTGCGCCCAGTGCGGCCGCG
TTTGTGCGCGCCCCAGGGCGCGCGGTAGTGCCCGCGCACGCGCACTGGGTGTTGGTCGGAGCGCTTCTTG
GCCCCGCCAAACATCTTGCTTGGGAAGCGCAGGCCCCAGCCTGTGTTATTGCTGGGCGATATAAGGATGG
ACATGCTTGCTCAAAAAGTGCGGCTCGATAGGACGCGCGGCGAGACTATGCCCAGGGCCTTGTAAACGTA
GGGGCAGGTGCGGCGTCTGGCGTCAGTAATGGTCACTCGCTGGACTCCTCCGATGCTGTTGCGCAGCGGT
AGCGTCCCGTGATCTGTGAGAGCAGGAACGTTTTCACTGACGGTGGTGATGGTGGGGGCTGGCGGGCGCG
CCAAAATCTGGTTCTCGGGAAAGCGATTGAACACGTGGGTCAGAGAGGTAAACTGGCGGATGAGTTGGGA
GTAGACGGCCTGGTCGTTGTAGAAGCTCTTGGAGTGCACGGGCAACAGCTCGGCGCCCACCACCGGAAAG
TTGCTGATCTGGCGCGTGGAGCGGAAGGTCACGGGGTCTTGCATCATGTCTGGCAACGACCAGTAGACCT
GCTCCGAGCCGCAGGTTACGTCAGGAGTGCAAAGCAGGGTCCATGAGCGGATTCCGGTCTGAGGGTCGCC
GTAGTTGTATGCAAGGTACCAGCTGCGGTACTGGGTGAAGGTGCTGTCATTGCTTATTAGGTTGTAACTG
CGTTTCTTGCTGTCCTCTGTCAGGGGTTTGATCACCGGTTTCTTCTGAGGCTTCTCGACCTCGGGTTGCG
CAGCGGGGGCGGCAGCTTCGGCCGCTGCTTCGGCCTCAGCGCGCTTCTCCTCAGCCCGTGTGGCAAAGGT
GTCGCCGCGAATGGCATGATCGTTCATGTCCTCCACCGGCTGCATTGCCGCGGCTGCCGCGTTGGAGTTC
TCTTCCGCGCCGCTGCCACTGCTGTTGCTGCCGCCTGCGCCACCCCCGCCCTGTTCGGTGTCATCTTTCA
AGCTCGCCTGGTAGGCGTCCACATCCAACAGTGCGGGAATGTTACCACCCTCCAGATCATCGTAGGTGAT
CCTAAAGCCCTCCTGGAAGGGTTGCCGCTTGCGGATGCCCAACAAGTTGCTCAGGCGGCTGTGGGTGAAG
TCCACCCCGCATCCTGGCAGCAAAATGATGTCTGGATGGAAGGCTTCGTTTGTATATACCCCAGGCATGA
CAAGACCAGTGACGGGGTCAAACCCCAGTCTGAAGTTGCGGGTGTCAAACTTTACCCCGATGTCGCTTTC
CAGAACCCCGTTCTGTCTGCCCACTTTCAAGTAGTGCTCCACGATCGCGTTGTTCATAAGGTCTATGGTC
ATGGTCTCGGAGTAGTTGCCCTCGGGCAGCGTGAACTCCACCCACTCGTATTTCAGCTCCACCTGATTGT
CCTTAGTAGGCAAGCGCGACACCATCACCCGCGCCTTAAACTTATTGGTAAACATGAACTCGTTCACATT
TGGCATGTTGGTATGCAGGATGGTTTTCAGGTCGCCGCCCCAGTGCGACCGGTCGTCAAGATTGATGGTC
TGTGTGCTTGCCTCCCCCGGGCTGTAGTCATTGTTTTGAATGACCGTGGTCAGAAAGTTGCTGTGGTCGT
TCTGGTAGTTCAGGGATGCCACATCCGTTGACTTGTTGTCCACCAGGTACACACGGGTGGTGTCGAATAG
GGGTGCCAACTCAGAGTAACGGATG
