>Addgene plasmid #112539 | Adeno-miR-27b | depositor partial sequence | sequence record 212005 | Insert Sequence
AAACCGTGGTCGCGCTCACTGCAGATTGGAGAACAGGTGCATCTCGTAGCTCTTCTTTGGAAACAAAAGA
AGCCACCAGCTGAGGAAGATGCTCACCGGTCACCGTCCCTTTATTTATGCCCAGCGATGACCTCTCTAAC
AAGGTGCAGAGCTTAGCTGATTGGTGAACAGTGATTGGTTTCCGCTTTGTTCACAGTGGCTAAGTTCTGC
ACCTGAAGAGAAGGTGAGATGGGGACAGTTAAGTTGGAGCCGCTGGGGCAGAGGCCGTTGCTGACGGGCC
GGCCGCTGCTGCACAGTCAGCTTGGGTGCGGAGCGCGATCCTGGAGGATGAGAGACCACTTGACCCCAAG
